>Addgene plasmid #73701 | HA-mRIPK3 WT-Flag/cHA-pTRIPZ vector | addgene partial sequence | sequence record 140639 | hUBCpro-R 5'-CTAAGGCCGAGTCTTATGAGCAG-3'
CCCTTCGTCTGACGTGGCAGCGCTCGCCGTGAGGAGGGGGGCGCCCGCGGGAGGCGCCAAAACCCGGCGC
GGAGGCCACGCGTTTAAGCGTAATCTGGAACATCGTATGGGTACTCGAGCTACTTGTCATCGTCGTCCTT
GTAGTCCTTGTGGAAGGGCTGCCAGCCCCTACCCCTGCCGAACTGTGCTTGGTCATACTTGGCCGAACTT
GAGGCAGTAGTTCTTGGTGGTGCTACCAAGGAGTTGTAGTTCCCAATCTGCACTTCAGAACAGTTGTTGA
AGACGAGAGCCGGTGGCCCTGTCATTGGATTCGGTGGGGTCCAGGGATACCAAGGAGTGCCGTGTCTTCC
ATCTCCCTGATTCCTTTGGGGGTGAGGACCGGGAGTCTCAGTAAAGACTGGCCCAGGTGTTGTGCCTCTG
AAGGGTAAAGTATGTGGAATCTGAGGAGTGCCAGCCACGGGGTCAGAAGATGTCCTTGCTGGTGTGGCAG
GCCCAACTGATGTGTCCTGTGCTTGCCTCTCAGGACATTTTCCAGGAACTGGTCCGGAGGGTTCCTCCAA
ATGCAGGCGGTCCAGCATTTTAGAAACCATGGTTTCCCTCGGGCAATCCATTTCTGTGCCTCTTTGGCTT
GGCTCTCTGGCAGACAAGTTTCTGCCACTGCTTCTGTGCTGAGACAGATAATGCTTTACCTCGGAGACAG
CAGCATCTACCTTGTCCTTTACCAGATTGTAA
