>Addgene plasmid #73701 | HA-mRIPK3 WT-Flag/cHA-pTRIPZ vector | addgene partial sequence | sequence record 140688 | LNCX 5'-AGCTCGTTTAGTGAACCGTCAGATC-3'
CAGACTACGCTTCTTCTGTCAAGTTATGGCCTACTGGTGCGTCAGCGGTTCCTCTGGTGAGCCGTGAAGA
ACTGAAGAAGCTGGAGTTTGTGGGCAAAGGAGGGTTCGGAGTCGTGTTCCGGGCACACCACAGAACATGG
AACCATGATGTAGCAGTCAAGATCGTGAACTCGAAGAAGATATCCTGGGAGGTGAAGGCTATGGTTAATC
TTCGTAATGAGAACGTTCTGCTCCTGCTGGGGGTCACTGAGGACCTCCAGTGGGACTTCGTGTCCGGGCA
GGCTCTGGTGACAAGATTCATGGAGAATGGCTCCCTCGCAGGGCTGCTGCAACCCGAGTGCCCTCGGCCC
TGGCCACTCCTCTGTCGCCTGCTGCAGGAAGTGGTGCTGGGGATGTGCTACCTACACAGCTTGAACCCTC
CGCTCCTGCACCGGGACCTCAAGCCCTCTAACATTCTGCTGGATCCAGAGCTCCACGCCAAGCTAGCAGA
TTTTGGCCTGTCCACGTTTCAGGGAGGGTCCCAGTCAGGGTCAGGATCAGGATCAGGATCCAGGGACTCT
GGGGGCACCCTAGCGTACTTGGACCCAGAGCTGTTATTTGATGTCAACCTGAAGGCTTCTAAAGCGAGTG
ATGTCTACAGCTTTGGGATCCTCGTGTGGGCAGTGCTGGCTGGCAGAGAAGCTGAGTTGGTAGACAAGAC
TTCACTAATCCGGGAAACAGTGTGTGACAGGCAGAGTCGTCCTCCACTGACAGAGCTGCCTCCAGGTAG
