[The description below was written by a language model from this plasmid's Addgene catalogue record.]
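Description:
HA-mRIPK3 WT-Flag/cHA-pTRIPZ vector is a lentiviral mammalian expression plasmid built on the pTRIPZ backbone (about 12.3 kb without the insert), a commercial vector system designed for tetracycline/doxycycline-regulated expression. It is propagated in bacteria under ampicillin selection, and the recorded use of a recombination-deficient "stable" host strain is consistent with the usual practice for plasmids carrying lentiviral repeat sequences. In mammalian cells, transduced or transfected populations are selected with puromycin. No feature table accompanies the record, so the detailed arrangement of long terminal repeats, packaging signal, transactivator and other backbone elements is not documented here. The copy number is also listed as unknown.

The payload is wild-type mouse RIPK3 (Ripk3, also called Rip3), the receptor-interacting serine/threonine kinase best known as a core mediator of necroptotic cell death. The coding sequence was inserted by restriction cloning between EcoRI and XhoI sites, both of which are retained. Expression is driven by a promoter recorded as CMV/tet, that is, a tetracycline-responsive minimal CMV-type promoter, which allows expression to be switched on with inducer rather than being constitutive. This is a practical feature for a protein whose expression can be cytotoxic. The protein is recorded as carrying an HA epitope supplied at the N terminus by the modified backbone and a Flag epitope at the C terminus contributed by the insert, giving two independent handles for immunoblotting, immunoprecipitation or immunostaining. The "cHA" in the vector name hints at a backbone HA tag variant, but the record does not explain this further.

The stated purpose is lentiviral expression of mouse RIPK3. The "WT" designation suggests it serves as a wild-type reference, for example alongside mutant versions.
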