Addgene plasmid #73701: HA-mRIPK3 WT-Flag/cHA-pTRIPZ vector
Purpose: Lentiviral expression of mRIPK3
Depositing lab: Francis Chan. Depositing organization: University of Massachusetts, Worcester.
Backbone
  Vector backbone: pTRIPZ
  Backbone manufacturer: GE Dharmacon
  Backbone size w/o insert (bp): 12300
  Vector type: Mammalian Expression, Lentiviral
  Selectable markers: Puromycin
Growth in bacteria
  Bacterial resistance: Ampicillin, 100 μg/mL
  Growth temperature: 37°C
  Growth strain: NEB Stable
  Copy number: Unknown
Gene/Insert
  Gene/Insert name: RIPK3
  Species: M. musculus (mouse)
  Entrez Gene: Ripk3 (a.k.a. 2610528K09Rik, Rip3)
  Promoter: CMV/tet
  Tag / fusion protein: HA (N terminal on backbone); Flag (C terminal on insert)
  Cloning method: Restriction Enzyme; 5′ cloning site EcoRI (not destroyed); 3′ cloning site XhoI (not destroyed)
  Sequencing primers: 5′ acggtgggaggcctatataagc; 3′ tcgctgcgcccttcgtctgacg
Terms and licenses: Academic/Nonprofit Terms; Industry Terms: Not Available to Industry
How to cite: HA-mRIPK3 WT-Flag/cHA-pTRIPZ vector was a gift from Francis Chan (Addgene plasmid # 73701 ; http://n2t.net/addgene:73701 ; RRID:Addgene_73701)
